Addgene plasmid #119184: pAAV-SypHer2-DAAO-NES
Purpose: Fusion of the pH-sensitive fluorescent biosensor SypHer2 with D-amino acid oxidase; excluded from nucleus. CMV promoter. Can serve as a pH control for HyPer.
Depositing lab: Thomas Michel. Depositing organization: Brigham and Women's Hospital. Publication: Chemogenetic generation of hydrogen peroxide in the heart induces severe cardiac dysfunction. Steinhorn B, Sorrentino A, Badole S, Bogdanova Y, Belousov V, Michel T. Nat Commun. 2018 Oct 2;9(1):4044. doi: 10.1038/s41467-018-06533-2. PubMed 30279532.
Backbone
  Vector backbone: pAAV-MCS
  Backbone manufacturer: Stratagene
  Backbone size w/o insert (bp): 4600
  Total vector size (bp): 7200
  Vector type: Mammalian Expression, AAV
Growth in bacteria
  Bacterial resistance: Ampicillin, 100 μg/mL
  Growth temperature: 37°C
  Growth strain: NEB Stable
  Copy number: High Copy
Gene/Insert
  Gene/Insert name: SypHer2-DAAO-NES (alt names: D-amino Acid Oxidase; DAAO)
  Species: R. gracilis
  Insert size (bp): 2571
  Promoter: CMV
  Tag / fusion protein: NES (C terminal on insert)
  Cloning method: Gibson Cloning
  Sequencing primers: 5′ TGTGTGCTGGCCCATCACTTT; 3′ ACAGGGATGCCACCCGTAGA
Resource information
  A portion of this plasmid was derived from a plasmid made by: Vsevolod Belousov
Terms and licenses: Academic/Nonprofit Terms; Industry Terms: Not Available to Industry
Depositor comments: DAAO component of fusion protein received from Vsevolod Belousov, who's lab originally cloned DAAO.
How to cite: pAAV-SypHer2-DAAO-NES was a gift from Thomas Michel (Addgene plasmid # 119184 ; http://n2t.net/addgene:119184 ; RRID:Addgene_119184)
