[The description below was written by a language model from this plasmid's Addgene catalogue record and pLannotate feature annotations shown in this document.]
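Description:
pAAV-SypHer2-DAAO-NES is an adeno-associated virus transfer plasmid built on the Stratagene pAAV-MCS backbone, about 7.2 kb in total, and usable either for direct mammalian expression or for packaging into recombinant AAV. It is propagated in bacteria as a high-copy plasmid through a ColE1/pUC-type origin with ampicillin selection (β-lactamase under its own promoter), and it also carries an f1 phage origin. The expression cassette lies between AAV2 inverted terminal repeats, the cis elements needed for replication and encapsidation of the vector genome. The annotation detects the downstream ITR in full but only short fragments of the upstream one, which may reflect the difficulty of sequencing or matching these repeats rather than a true deletion. The recombination-limiting growth strain listed is consistent with the need to keep ITRs intact.

Expression is driven by the CMV immediate-early enhancer and promoter, followed by a truncated β-globin intron that promotes efficient processing of the transcript, and is terminated by the human growth hormone polyadenylation signal. The roughly 2.6 kb open reading frame fuses the pH-sensitive fluorescent biosensor SypHer2 to D-amino acid oxidase from Rhodotorula gracilis, with a C-terminal nuclear export signal that keeps the protein out of the nucleus. The automated annotation labels the sensor portion as HyPer-3, presumably because SypHer2 is closely related to the HyPer family of peroxide sensors, so the catalogue identity should be taken as authoritative. DAAO generates hydrogen peroxide when supplied with D-amino acids, providing chemogenetic control of oxidant production. According to the record, this construct can serve as a pH control for HyPer, helping to separate pH-driven changes in fluorescence from genuine peroxide signals.
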