Features (pLannotate 1.2.2; 18 found; start..end, strand, type, name):
     12..39      +  repeat_region  AAV2 ITR (fragment): inverted terminal repeat of adeno-associated virus serotype 2 inverted
     68..95      +  repeat_region  AAV2 ITR (fragment): inverted terminal repeat of adeno-associated virus serotype 2 inverted
    206..509     +  enhancer       CMV enhancer: human cytomegalovirus immediate early enhancer
    510..713     +  promoter       CMV promoter: human cytomegalovirus (CMV) immediate early promoter
    862..889     +  intron         CMV intron (fragment): modified intron A from human cytomegalovirus (CMV)
    894..1240    +  intron         β-globin intron (fragment): internally truncated intron from human β-globin
   1244..1291    +  CDS            HBB (fragment): HBB_COLGU - Experimental evidence at transcript level: Swiss-Prot protein existence level 2. Involved in oxygen transport from the lung to the various peripheral tissues. From Colobus guereza (Mantled guereza) (Eastern black-and-white colobus monkey).
   1324..2757    +  CDS            HyPer-3: improved fluorescent indicator for intracellular H2O2 (Bilan et al., 2013)
   2770..3864    +  CDS            DAO1 (sequence partly withheld): OXDA_RHOTO - Experimental evidence at protein level: Swiss-Prot protein existence level 1. This enzyme can effectively convert cephalosporin C into 7- beta-(5-carboxy-5-oxopentanamido)-cephalosporinic acid. From Rhodosporidium toruloides (Yeast) (Rhodotorula gracilis).
   3929..4405    +  polyA_signal   hGH poly(A) signal: human growth hormone polyadenylation signal
   4445..4585    +  repeat_region  AAV2 ITR: inverted terminal repeat of adeno-associated virus serotype 2 inverted
   4590..4641    -  misc_feature   bom (fragment): basis of mobility region from pBR322
   4660..5115    +  rep_origin     f1 ori (sequence partly withheld): f1 bacteriophage origin of replication; arrow indicates direction of (+) strand synthesis
   5116..5165    -  misc_feature   bom (fragment): basis of mobility region from pBR322
   5267..5302    -  CDS            rop (fragment): Rop protein, which maintains plasmids at low copy number; rop
   5397..5501    +  promoter       AmpR promoter: bla
   5502..6362    +  CDS            AmpR: β-lactamase; bla; confers resistance to ampicillin, carbenicillin, and related antibiotics
   6533..7121    +  rep_origin     ori: high-copy-number ColE1/pMB1/pBR322/pUC origin of replication
>Addgene plasmid #119184 | pAAV-SypHer2-DAAO-NES | addgene full sequence | sequence record 229510 | Addgene NGS Result
CCTGCAGGCAGCTGCGCGCTCGCTCGCTCACTGAGGCCGCCCGGGCGTCGGGCGACCTTTGGTCGCCCGG
CCTCAGTGAGCGAGCGAGCGCGCAGAGAGGGAGTGGCCAACTCCATCACTAGGGGTTCCTGCGGCCGCAC
GCGTCTAGTTATTAATAGTAATCAATTACGGGGTCATTAGTTCATAGCCCATATATGGAGTTCCGCGTTA
CATAACTTACGGTAAATGGCCCGCCTGGCTGACCGCCCAACGACCCCCGCCCATTGACGTCAATAATGAC
GTATGTTCCCATAGTAACGCCAATAGGGACTTTCCATTGACGTCAATGGGTGGAGTATTTACGGTAAACT
GCCCACTTGGCAGTACATCAAGTGTATCATATGCCAAGTACGCCCCCTATTGACGTCAATGACGGTAAAT
GGCCCGCCTGGCATTATGCCCAGTACATGACCTTATGGGACTTTCCTACTTGGCAGTACATCTACGTATT
AGTCATCGCTATTACCATGGTGATGCGGTTTTGGCAGTACATCAATGGGCGTGGATAGCGGTTTGACTCA
CGGGGATTTCCAAGTCTCCACCCCATTGACGTCAATGGGAGTTTGTTTTGGCACCAAAATCAACGGGACT
TTCCAAAATGTCGTAACAACTCCGCCCCATTGACGCAAATGGGCGGTAGGCGTGTACGGTGGGAGGTCTA
TATAAGCAGAGCTCGTTTAGTGAACCGTCAGATCGCCTGGAGACGCCATCCACGCTGTTTTGACCTCCAT
AGAAGACACCGGGACCGATCCAGCCTCCGCGGATTCGAATCCCGGCCGGGAACGGTGCATTGGAACGCGG
ATTCCCCGTGCCAAGAGTGACGTAAGTACCGCCTATAGAGTCTATAGGCCCACAAAAAATGCTTTCTTCT
TTTAATATACTTTTTTGTTTATCTTATTTCTAATACTTTCCCTAATCTCTTTCTTTCAGGGCAATAATGA
TACAATGTATCATGCCTCTTTGCACCATTCTAAAGAATAACAGTGATAATTTCTGGGTTAAGGCAATAGC
AATATTTCTGCATATAAATATTTCTGCATATAAATTGTAACTGATGTAAGAGGTTTCATATTGCTAATAG
CAGCTACAATCCAGCTACCATTCTGCTTTTATTTTATGGTTGGGATAAGGCTGGATTATTCTGAGTCCAA
GCTAGGCCCTTTTGCTAATCATGTTCATACCTCTTATCTTCCTCCCACAGCTCCTGGGCAACGTGCTGGT
CTGTGTGCTGGCCCATCACTTTGGCAAAGAATTGGGATTCGAACATCGATTGAATTCGCCACCATGGAGA
TGGCAAGCCAGCAGGGCGAGACGATGTCCGGACCGCTGCACATTGGTTTGATTCCCACAGTTGGACCGTA
CCTGCTACCGCATATTATCCCTATGCTGCACCAGACCTTTCCAAAGCTGGAAATGTATCTGCATGAAGCA
CAGACCCACCAGTTACTGGCGCAACTGGACAGCGGCAAACTCGATTGCGTGATCCTCGCGCTGGTGAAAG
AGAGCGAAGCATTCATTGAAGTGCCGTTGTTTGATGAGCCAATGTTGCTGGCTATCTATGAAGATCACCC
GTGGGCGAACCGCGAATGCGTACCGATGGCCGATCTGGCAGGGGAAAAACTGCTGATGCTGGAAGATGGT
CACTCTTTGCGCGATCAGGCAATGTCCGCCGGCTACAACAGCGACAACGTCTATATCATGGCCGACAAGC
AGAAGAACGGCATCAAGGCCAACTTCAAGATCCGCCACAACGTCGAGGACGGCAGCGTGCAGCTCGCCGA
CCACTACCAGCAGAACACCCCCATCGGCGACGGCCCCGTGCTGCTGCCCGACAACCACTACCTGAGCTTC
CAGTCCGTCCTGAGCAAAGACCCCAACGAGAAGCGCGATCACATGGTCCTGCTGGAGTTCGTGACCGCCG
CCGGGATCACTCTCGGCATGGACGAGCTGTACAACGTGGATGGCGGTAGCGGTGGCACCGGCAGCAAGGG
CGAGGAGCTGTTCACCGGGGTGGTGCCCATCCTGGTCGAGCTGGACGGCGACGTAAACGGCCACAAGTTC
AGCGTGTCCGGCGAGGGCGAGGGCGATGCCACCTACGGCAAGCTGACCCTGAAGCTGATCTGCACCACCG
GCAAGCTGCCCGTGCCCTGGCCCACCCTCGTGACCACCCTCGGCTACGGCCTGAAGTGCTTCGCCCGCTA
CCCCGACCACATGAAGCAGCACGACTTCTTCAAGTCCGCCATGCCCGAAGGCTACGTCCAGGAGCGCACC
ATCTTCTTCAAGGACGACGGCAACTACAAGACCCGCGCCGAGGTGAAGTTCGAGGGCGACACCCTGGTGA
ACCGCATCGAGCTGAAGGGCATCGGCTTCAAGGAGGACGGCAACATCCTGGGGCACAAGCTGGAGTACAA
CGGCACCGGTTTCTGTTTTGAAGCCGGGGCGGATGAAGATACACACTTCCGCGCGACCAGCCTGGAAACT
CTGCGCAACATGGTGGCGGTAGGTAGCGGGATCACTTTACTGCCAGCGCTGGCTGTGCCGCCGGAGCGCA
AACGCGATGGGGTTGTTTATCTGCCGTGCATTAAGCCGGAACCACGCCGCACTATTGGCCTGGTTTATCG
TCCTGGCTCACCGCTGCGCAGCCGCTATGAGCAGCTGGCAGAGGCCATCCGCGCAAGAATGGATGGCCAT
TTCGATAAAGTTTTAAAACAGGCGGTTGGTGGTAGTGGT
[1092 nt withheld, positions 2770-3861]
AGCCTGCCCCCCCTGGAGCGGCTGACCCTGTAAGCTTGCCTCGAGCAGCGCTGCTCGAGAGATCTACGGG
TGGCATCCCTGTGACCCCTCCCCAGTGCCTCTCCTGGCCCTGGAAGTTGCCACTCCAGTGCCCACCAGCC
TTGTCCTAATAAAATTAAGTTGCATCATTTTGTCTGACTAGGTGTCCTTCTATAATATTATGGGGTGGAG
GGGGGTGGTATGGAGCAAGGGGCAAGTTGGGAAGACAACCTGTAGGGCCTGCGGGGTCTATTGGGAACCA
AGCTGGAGTGCAGTGGCACAATCTTGGCTCACTGCAATCTCCGCCTCCTGGGTTCAAGCGATTCTCCTGC
CTCAGCCTCCCGAGTTGTTGGGATTCCAGGCATGCATGACCAGGCTCAGCTAATTTTTGTTTTTTTGGTA
GAGACGGGGTTTCACCATATTGGCCAGGCTGGTCTCCAACTCCTAATCTCAGGTGATCTACCCACCTTGG
CCTCCCAAATTGCTGGGATTACAGGCGTGAACCACTGCTCCCTTCCCTGTCCTTCTGATTTTGTAGGTAA
CCACGTGCGGACCGAGCGGCCGCAGGAACCCCTAGTGATGGAGTTGGCCACTCCCTCTCTGCGCGCTCGC
TCGCTCACTGAGGCCGGGCGACCAAAGGTCGCCCGACGCCCGGGCTTTGCCCGGGCGGCCTCAGTGAGCG
AGCGAGCGCGCAGCTGCCTGCAGGGGCGCCTGATGCGGTATTTTCTCCTTACGCATCTGTGCGGTATTTC
ACACCGCATA
[95 nt withheld, positions 4642-4736]
T
[46 nt withheld, positions 4738-4783]
C
[141 nt withheld, positions 4785-4925]
CCTTTGACGTTGGAGTCCACGTTCTTT
[37 nt withheld, positions 4953-4989]
ACTCTATCTCGGGCTATTCTTTTGATTTATAAGGGATTTTGCCGATTTCGGTCTATTGGTTAAAAAATGA
GCTGATTTAACAAAAATTTAACGCGAATTTTAACAAAATATTAACGTTTACAATTTTATGGTGCACTCTC
AGTACAATCTGCTCTGATGCCGCATAGTTAAGCCAGCCCCGACACCCGCCAACACCCGCTGACGCGCCCT
GACGGGCTTGTCTGCTCCCGGCATCCGCTTACAGACAAGCTGTGACCGTCTCCGGGAGCTGCATGTGTCA
GAGGTTTTCACCGTCATCACCGAAACGCGCGAGACGAAAGGGCCTCGTGATACGCCTATTTTTATAGGTT
AATGTCATGATAATAATGGTTTCTTAGACGTCAGGTGGCACTTTTCGGGGAAATGTGCGCGGAACCCCTA
TTTGTTTATTTTTCTAAATACATTCAAATATGTATCCGCTCATGAGACAATAACCCTGATAAATGCTTCA
ATAATATTGAAAAAGGAAGAGTATGAGTATTCAACATTTCCGTGTCGCCCTTATTCCCTTTTTTGCGGCA
TTTTGCCTTCCTGTTTTTGCTCACCCAGAAACGCTGGTGAAAGTAAAAGATGCTGAAGATCAGTTGGGTG
CACGAGTGGGTTACATCGAACTGGATCTCAACAGCGGTAAGATCCTTGAGAGTTTTCGCCCCGAAGAACG
TTTTCCAATGATGAGCACTTTTAAAGTTCTGCTATGTGGCGCGGTATTATCCCGTATTGACGCCGGGCAA
GAGCAACTCGGTCGCCGCATACACTATTCTCAGAATGACTTGGTTGAGTACTCACCAGTCACAGAAAAGC
ATCTTACGGATGGCATGACAGTAAGAGAATTATGCAGTGCTGCCATAACCATGAGTGATAACACTGCGGC
CAACTTACTTCTGACAACGATCGGAGGACCGAAGGAGCTAACCGCTTTTTTGCACAACATGGGGGATCAT
GTAACTCGCCTTGATCGTTGGGAACCGGAGCTGAATGAAGCCATACCAAACGACGAGCGTGACACCACGA
TGCCTGTAGCAATGGCAACAACGTTGCGCAAACTATTAACTGGCGAACTACTTACTCTAGCTTCCCGGCA
ACAATTAATAGACTGGATGGAGGCGGATAAAGTTGCAGGACCACTTCTGCGCTCGGCCCTTCCGGCTGGC
TGGTTTATTGCTGATAAATCTGGAGCCGGTGAGCGTGGGTCTCGCGGTATCATTGCAGCACTGGGGCCAG
ATGGTAAGCCCTCCCGTATCGTAGTTATCTACACGACGGGGAGTCAGGCAACTATGGATGAACGAAATAG
ACAGATCGCTGAGATAGGTGCCTCACTGATTAAGCATTGGTAACTGTCAGACCAAGTTTACTCATATATA
CTTTAGATTGATTTAAAACTTCATTTTTAATTTAAAAGGATCTAGGTGAAGATCCTTTTTGATAATCTCA
TGACCAAAATCCCTTAACGTGAGTTTTCGTTCCACTGAGCGTCAGACCCCGTAGAAAAGATCAAAGGATC
TTCTTGAGATCCTTTTTTTCTGCGCGTAATCTGCTGCTTGCAAACAAAAAAACCACCGCTACCAGCGGTG
GTTTGTTTGCCGGATCAAGAGCTACCAACTCTTTTTCCGAAGGTAACTGGCTTCAGCAGAGCGCAGATAC
CAAATACTGTTCTTCTAGTGTAGCCGTAGTTAGGCCACCACTTCAAGAACTCTGTAGCACCGCCTACATA
CCTCGCTCTGCTAATCCTGTTACCAGTGGCTGCTGCCAGTGGCGATAAGTCGTGTCTTACCGGGTTGGAC
TCAAGACGATAGTTACCGGATAAGGCGCAGCGGTCGGGCTGAACGGGGGGTTCGTGCACACAGCCCAGCT
TGGAGCGAACGACCTACACCGAACTGAGATACCTACAGCGTGAGCTATGAGAAAGCGCCACGCTTCCCGA
AGGGAGAAAGGCGGACAGGTATCCGGTAAGCGGCAGGGTCGGAACAGGAGAGCGCACGAGGGAGCTTCCA
GGGGGAAACGCCTGGTATCTTTATAGTCCTGTCGGGTTTCGCCACCTCTGACTTGAGCGTCGATTTTTGT
GATGCTCGTCAGGGGGGCGGAGCCTATGGAAAAACGCCAGCAACGCGGCCTTTTTACGGTTCCTGGCCTT
TTGCTGGCCTTTTGCTCACATGT
